Addgene plasmid #27422: pEGFP-C3-ZO-2
Depositing lab: Marius Sudol. Depositing organization: Geisinger Health Center. Publication: Functional complexes between YAP2 and ZO-2 are PDZ domain-dependent, and regulate YAP2 nuclear localization and signalling. Oka T, Remue E, Meerschaert K, Vanloo B, Boucherie C, Gfeller D, Bader GD, Sidhu SS, Vandekerckhove J, Gettemans J, Sudol M. Biochem J. 2010 Nov 25. 432(3):461-72. 10.1042/BJ20100870 PubMed 20868367.
Backbone
  Vector backbone: pEGFP C3
  Backbone manufacturer: Clontech
  Backbone size w/o insert (bp): 4700
  Vector type: Mammalian Expression, Bacterial Expression
  Selectable markers: Neomycin (select with G418)
Growth in bacteria
  Bacterial resistance: Kanamycin, 50 μg/mL
  Growth temperature: 37°C
  Growth strain: DH5alpha
  Copy number: High Copy
Gene/Insert
  Gene/Insert name: Zonula Occludens 2 (alt names: ZO-2; TJP2)
  Species: H. sapiens (human)
  Insert size (bp): 3573
  GenBank ID: AAH27592
  Entrez Gene: TJP2 (a.k.a. C9DUPq21.11, DFNA51, DUP9q21.11, FHCA1, PFIC4, X104, ZO2)
  Tag / fusion protein: GFP (N terminal on insert)
  Cloning method: Restriction Enzyme; 5′ cloning site KpnI (unknown if destroyed); 3′ cloning site XbaI (unknown if destroyed)
  Sequencing primers: 5′ N/A
Terms and licenses: Academic/Nonprofit Terms; Industry Terms: Not Available to Industry
How to cite: pEGFP-C3-ZO-2 was a gift from Marius Sudol (Addgene plasmid # 27422 ; http://n2t.net/addgene:27422 ; RRID:Addgene_27422)
