[The description below was written by a language model from this plasmid's Addgene catalogue record.]
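Description:
pEGFP-C3-ZO-2 is a mammalian expression plasmid built on the Clontech pEGFP-C3 backbone (about 4.7 kb without insert) that carries the human Zonula Occludens 2 coding sequence (ZO-2, gene symbol TJP2), an insert of roughly 3.6 kb. The insert was placed by restriction cloning between the KpnI and XbaI sites of the polylinker, downstream of the GFP reading frame, so the product is ZO-2 with GFP fused to its N-terminus. The plasmid is maintained at high copy in standard E. coli cloning strains under kanamycin selection. In mammalian cells, stable transfectants can be selected with G418 through the neomycin resistance marker; in this vector family a single resistance gene typically serves both purposes. The record lists the vector type as both mammalian and bacterial expression, but it does not state the promoter driving the fusion or provide a feature table. Vectors of the pEGFP-C series generally use a strong constitutive viral promoter, though this cannot be confirmed from the fields given.

ZO-2 is a tight-junction scaffolding protein containing PDZ domains. The associated publication concerns PDZ domain-dependent complexes between ZO-2 and the transcriptional co-activator YAP2, and their effect on YAP2 nuclear localization and signalling. The construct is therefore suited to transient or stable expression of fluorescently tagged ZO-2 in cultured mammalian cells. This allows its subcellular distribution to be followed by microscopy, and the GFP moiety can serve as a handle for detection or pull-down in protein interaction studies.
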