>Addgene plasmid #27422 | pEGFP-C3-ZO-2 | addgene partial sequence | sequence record 33831 | 27422 with CMV-F
GAGCTGGTTTAGTGAACCGTCAGATCCGCTAGCGCTACCGGTCGCCACCATGGTGAGCAAGGGCGAGGAG
CTGTTCACCGGGGTGGTGCCCATCCTGGTCGAGCTGGACGGCGACGTAAACGGCCACAAGTTCAGCGTGT
CCGGCGAGGGCGAGGGCGATGCCACCTACGGCAAGCTGACCCTGAAGTTCATCTGCACCACCGGCAAGCT
GCCCGTGCCCTGGCCCACCCTCGTGACCACCCTGACCTACGGCGTGCAGTGCTTCAGCCGCTACCCCGAC
CACATGAAGCAGCACGACTTCTTCAAGTCCGCCATGCCCGAAGGCTACGTCCAGGAGCGCACCATCTTCT
TCAAGGACGACGGCAACTACAAGACCCGCGCCGAGGTGAAGTTCGAGGGCGACACCCTGGTGAACCGCAT
CGAGCTGAAGGGCATCGACTTCAAGGAGGACGGCAACATCCTGGGGCACAAGCTGGAGTACAACTACAAC
AGCCACAACGTCTATATCATGGCCGACAAGCAGAAGAACGGCATCAAGGTGAACTTCAAGATCCGCCACA
ACATCGAGGACGGCAGCGTGCAGCTCGCCGACCACTACCAGCAGAACACCCCCATCGGCGACGGCCCCGT
GCTGCTGCCCGACAACCACTACCTGAGCACCCAGTCCGCCCTGAGCAAAGACCCCAACGAGAAGCGCGAT
CACATGGTCCTGCTGGAGTTCGTGACCGCCGCCGGGATCACTCTCGGCAT
