>Addgene plasmid #27422 | pEGFP-C3-ZO-2 | addgene partial sequence | sequence record 33832 | 27422 with SV40pA-R
GCTGCATAACAGTTAACAACAACAATTGCATTCATTTTATGTTTCAGGTTCAGGGGGAGGTGTGGGAGGT
TTTTTAAAGCAAGTAAAACCTCTACAAATGTGGTATGGCTGATTATGATCAGTTATCTAGACTATAATTC
TGTGTCCCGGTATCGGGCAGACTGGCCATAGTAACCGCGCTTGGAGTGTTCTGACAGCTGCTGGCGGTAC
TCCTCCTCCTCGGCATCACTGCCATAACTTCCTCTGGTATCCTGATAAGGTCTGGAAGGAGCTTTCTGTG
GCTCAGGGGGTCTGGAACTCGTGTGCTGGGGCGTGCCAGGGTCTGGCTTGTGCGTTTTGATTGGAACTGC
ATAGATATCAGGATGCTTCTGGGCAATTTCGATCCTTGCATTCTGTGCTTCCTGGAGCTCCTGCATTCTC
TGTAACCTGGCCTTGTGATCCATCTTCTCAAATATTTTGACTTTGCCCAGGACTGATTTGGGAGCATTAT
CTTGCTCCTCACTGCTCTCTCCCACCTCCTCACCCTCTTGAGGAGGGATGGGAGTGGAGGGCTTCAGTAT
AGACCGCCCAAAGGTAGGTTTTGCTGCAACAGGAGGAGGATAACCTTTGGTAGATGCCCCAGGAGTTTCA
TTACCAGCAACGGCAGA
